LOCUS       Exported 924 bp ds-DNA linear SYN 08-SEP-2021
DEFINITION  This plasmid encodes the kinase domain of KC1G1. Intended for
            co-expression with Lambda Phosphatase that accompanies this set to
            enhance bacterial kinase expression. .
ACCESSION   .
VERSION     .
KEYWORDS    KC1G1_HUMAN_D0
SOURCE      synthetic DNA construct
  ORGANISM  synthetic DNA construct
REFERENCE   1 (bases 1 to 924)
  AUTHORS   Albanese SK, Parton DL, Isik M, Rodriguez-Laureano L, Hanson SM,
            Behr JM, Gradia S, Jeans C, Levinson NM, Seeliger MA, Chodera JD
  TITLE     An open library of human kinase domain constructs for automated
            bacterial expression.
  JOURNAL   Biochemistry. 2018 Jul 13. doi: 10.1021/acs.biochem.7b01081.
  PUBMED    30004690
REFERENCE   2 (bases 1 to 924)
  AUTHORS   .
  TITLE     Direct Submission
  JOURNAL   Exported Sep 8, 2021 from SnapGene Server 1.1.58
            http://www.snapgene.com
FEATURES             Location/Qualifiers
     source          1..924
                     /organism="synthetic DNA construct"
                     /mol_type="other DNA"
     CDS             complement(731..742)
                     /codon_start=1
                     /product="Factor Xa recognition and cleavage site"
                     /label=Factor Xa site
                     /translation="IEGR"
ORIGIN
        1 agggttggca agaagatagg atgtgggaac ttcggagagc tcagattagg taaaaatctc
       61 tacaccaatg aatatgtagc aatcaaactg gaaccaataa aatcacgtgc tccacagctt
      121 catttagagt acagatttta taaacagctt ggcagtgcag gtgaaggtct cccacaggtg
      181 tattactttg gaccatgtgg gaaatataat gccatggtgc tggagctcct tggccctagc
      241 ttggaggact tgtttgacct ctgtgaccga acatttactt tgaagacggt gttaatgata
      301 gccatccagc tgctttctcg aatggaatac gtgcactcaa agaacctcat ttaccgagat
      361 gtcaagccag agaacttcct gattggtcga caaggcaata agaaagagca tgttatacac
      421 attatagact ttggactggc caaggaatac attgaccccg aaaccaaaaa acacatacct
      481 tatagggaac acaaaagttt aactggaact gcaagatata tgtctatcaa cacgcatctt
      541 ggcaaagagc aaagccggag agatgatttg gaagccctag gccatatgtt catgtatttc
      601 cttcgaggca gcctcccctg gcaaggactc aaggctgaca cattaaaaga gagatatcaa
      661 aaaattggtg acaccaaaag gaatactccc attgaagctc tctgtgagaa ctttccagag
      721 gagatggcaa cctaccttcg atatgtcagg cgactggact tctttgaaaa acctgattat
      781 gagtatttac ggaccctctt cacagacctc tttgaaaaga aaggctacac ctttgactat
      841 gcctatgatt gggttgggag acctattcct actccagtag ggtcagttca cgtagattct
      901 ggtgcatctg caataactcg agaa
//
