LOCUS       Exported 757 bp ds-DNA linear SYN 08-SEP-2021
DEFINITION  This plasmid encodes the kinase domain of KC1G1. Intended for
            co-expression with Lambda Phosphatase that accompanies this set to
            enhance bacterial kinase expression. .
ACCESSION   .
VERSION     .
KEYWORDS    KC1G1_HUMAN_D0
SOURCE      synthetic DNA construct
  ORGANISM  synthetic DNA construct
REFERENCE   1 (bases 1 to 757)
  AUTHORS   Albanese SK, Parton DL, Isik M, Rodriguez-Laureano L, Hanson SM,
            Behr JM, Gradia S, Jeans C, Levinson NM, Seeliger MA, Chodera JD
  TITLE     An open library of human kinase domain constructs for automated
            bacterial expression.
  JOURNAL   Biochemistry. 2018 Jul 13. doi: 10.1021/acs.biochem.7b01081.
  PUBMED    30004690
REFERENCE   2 (bases 1 to 757)
  AUTHORS   .
  TITLE     Direct Submission
  JOURNAL   Exported Sep 8, 2021 from SnapGene Server 1.1.58
            http://www.snapgene.com
FEATURES             Location/Qualifiers
     source          1..757
                     /organism="synthetic DNA construct"
                     /mol_type="other DNA"
     RBS             42..64
                     /note="efficient ribosome binding site from bacteriophage
                     T7 gene 10 (Olins and Rangwala, 1989)"
     CDS             84..113
                     /codon_start=1
                     /product="10xHis affinity tag"
                     /label=10xHis
                     /translation="HHHHHHHHHH"
     CDS             114..134
                     /codon_start=1
                     /product="tobacco etch virus (TEV) protease recognition and
                     cleavage site"
                     /label=TEV site
                     /translation="ENLYFQS"
ORIGIN
        1 attaagcggc cgccctgcag gactcgagtt ctagaaataa ttttgtttaa ctttaagaag
       61 gagatataca tatgaaatct tctcaccatc accatcacca tcaccatcac catgaaaacc
      121 tgtacttcca atccaatgca agggttggca agaagatagg atgtgggaac ttcggagagc
      181 tcagattagg taaaaatctc tacaccaatg aatatgtagc aatcaaactg gaaccaataa
      241 aatcacgtgc tccacagctt catttagagt acagatttta taaacagctt ggcagtgcag
      301 gtgaaggtct cccacaggtg tattactttg gaccatgtgg gaaatataat gccatggtgc
      361 tggagctcct tggccctagc ttggaggact tgtttgacct ctgtgaccga acatttactt
      421 tgaagacggt gttaatgata gccatccagc tgctttctcg aatggaatac gtgcactcaa
      481 agaacctcat ttaccgagat gtcaagccag agaacttcct gattggtcga caaggcaata
      541 agaaagagca tgttatacac attatagact ttggactggc caaggaatac attgaccccg
      601 aaaccaaaaa acacatacct tatagggaac acaaaagttt aactggaact gcaagatata
      661 tgtctatcaa cacgcatctt ggcaaagagc aaagccggag agatgatttg gaagccctag
      721 gccatatgtt catgtatttc cttcgaggca gcctccc
//
