>Addgene plasmid #79691 | KC1G1_HUMAN_D0 | addgene partial sequence | sequence record 156074 | T7term 5'-GCTAGTTATTGCTCAGCGG-3'
TTAGCAGCCGGATCAGCGCGCACGCGTGGTACCGGCCGGCCACCAGGTGGCGCGCCGCGATCGCGGATCC
GTTATCCACTTCCAATGTTATTATTCTCGAGTTATTGCAGATGCACCAGAATCTACGTGAACTGACCCTA
CTGGAGTAGGAATAGGTCTCCCAACCCAATCATAGGCATAGTCAAAGGTGTAGCCTTTCTTTTCAAAGAG
GTCTGTGAAGAGGGTCCGTAAATACTCATAATCAGGTTTTTCAAAGAAGTCCAGTCGCCTGACATATCGA
AGGTAGGTTGCCATCTCCTCTGGAAAGTTCTCACAGAGAGCTTCAATGGGAGTATTCCTTTTGGTGTCAC
CAATTTTTTGATATCTCTCTTTTAATGTGTCAGCCTTGAGTCCTTGCCAGGGGAGGCTGCCTCGAAGGAA
ATACATGAACATATGGCCTAGGGCTTCCAAATCATCTCTCCGGCTTTGCTCTTTGCCAAGATGCGTGTTG
ATAGACATATATCTTGCAGTTCCAGTTAAACTTTTGTGTTCCCTATAAGGTATGTGTTTTTTGGTTTCGG
GGTCAATGTATTCCTTGGCCAGTCCAAAGTCTATAATGTGTATAACATGCTCTTTCTTATTGCCTTGTCG
ACCAATCAGGAAGTTCTCTGGCTTGACATCTCGGTAAATGAGGTTCTTTGAGTGCACGTATTCCATTCGA
GAAAGCAGCTGGATGGCTATCATTAACACCGTCTTCAAAGTAAATGTTCGGTCACAGAGGTCAAACAAGT
CCTCCAAGCTAGGGCCAAGGAGCTCCAGCACCATGGCATTATATTTCC
