[The description below was written by a language model from this plasmid's Addgene catalogue record and the feature table of its GenBank file.]
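Description:
KC1G1_HUMAN_D0 is a bacterial expression plasmid carrying the kinase domain of human casein kinase 1 gamma 1 (CSNK1G1, also called CK1gamma1). It is built on the pET His10 TEV LIC cloning vector (2B-T-10), and the insert was introduced by ligation-independent cloning. The plasmid is selected with ampicillin and is listed as low copy. The record does not describe its origin of replication or the exact residue boundaries of the kinase domain.

Expression is driven by a T7 promoter, so the construct is meant for E. coli hosts that supply T7 RNA polymerase. The backbone adds an N-terminal ten-histidine tag followed by a TEV protease recognition site, which allows capture on immobilized metal affinity resin and later removal of the tag by TEV cleavage.

The sequence records held for this plasmid are two partial reads of 757 bp and 924 bp, not a full plasmid map. The shorter read covers the start of the expression cassette, showing the efficient ribosome binding site from bacteriophage T7 gene 10, then the 10xHis tag and the TEV site. The longer read carries only one annotation, a short Factor Xa recognition motif on the complementary strand. This is most likely an incidental sequence match by the annotation software, not a designed cleavage site.

The plasmid belongs to an open library of human kinase domain constructs made for automated bacterial expression. It is intended for co-expression with the lambda phosphatase vector from the same set, which is included to enhance kinase expression in bacteria. A YopH phosphatase vector is also mentioned as part of the collection.
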