Addgene plasmid #79691: KC1G1_HUMAN_D0
Purpose: This plasmid encodes the kinase domain of KC1G1. Intended for co-expression with Lambda Phosphatase that accompanies this set to enhance bacterial kinase expression.
Depositing lab: John Chodera & Nicholas Levinson & Markus Seeliger. Depositing organization: Memorial Sloan-Kettering Cancer Center. Publication: An open library of human kinase domain constructs for automated bacterial expression. Albanese SK, Parton DL, Isik M, Rodriguez-Laureano L, Hanson SM, Behr JM, Gradia S, Jeans C, Levinson NM, Seeliger MA, Chodera JD. Biochemistry. 2018 Jul 13. doi: 10.1021/acs.biochem.7b01081. PubMed 30004690.
Backbone
  Vector backbone: pET His10 TEV LIC cloning vector (2B-T-10)
  Backbone manufacturer: Scott Gradia (Addgene plasmid # 78173)
  Vector type: Bacterial Expression
Growth in bacteria
  Bacterial resistance: Ampicillin, 100 μg/mL
  Growth temperature: 37°C
  Growth strain: DH5alpha
  Copy number: Low Copy
Gene/Insert
  Gene/Insert name: KC1G1 (alt name: CSNK1G1)
  Species: H. sapiens (human)
  Entrez Gene: CSNK1G1 (a.k.a. CK1gamma1)
  Promoter: T7
  Tag / fusion protein: His10-TEV (N terminal on backbone)
  Cloning method: Ligation Independent Cloning
  Sequencing primers: 5′ T7; 3′ T7 reverse
Terms and licenses: Academic/Nonprofit Terms; Industry Terms: Not Available to Industry
Depositor comments: This plasmid was generated as part of an open library of human kinase domain constructs for automated bacterial expression. The work can be found here doi: http://dx.doi.org/10.1101/038711 The lambda phosphatase expression vector can be found at https://www.addgene.org/79748/ The YopH Phosphatase expression vector can be found at https://www.addgene.org/79749/
How to cite: KC1G1_HUMAN_D0 was a gift from John Chodera & Nicholas Levinson & Markus Seeliger (Addgene plasmid # 79691 ; http://n2t.net/addgene:79691 ; RRID:Addgene_79691)
